Addgene plasmid #51148: pET21a-AcrR
Depositing lab: Christopher Voigt. Depositing organization: University of California, San Francisco (UCSF). Publication: Genomic mining of prokaryotic repressors for orthogonal logic gates. Stanton BC, Nielsen AA, Tamsir A, Clancy K, Peterson T, Voigt CA. Nat Chem Biol. 2013 Dec 8. doi: 10.1038/nchembio.1411. PubMed 24316737.
Backbone
  Vector backbone: pET21a
  Vector type: Bacterial Expression, Synthetic Biology
Growth in bacteria
  Bacterial resistance: Ampicillin, 100 μg/mL
  Growth temperature: 37°C
  Growth strain: DH10B
  Copy number: High Copy
Gene/Insert
  Gene/Insert name: AcrR
  Species: Escherichia coli
  Insert size (bp): 648
  Promoter: T7
  Tag / fusion protein: 6x-his (N terminal on backbone)
  Cloning method: Unknown
  Sequencing primers: 5′ T7 short
Terms and licenses: Academic/Nonprofit Terms; Industry Terms: Not Available to Industry
Depositor comments: UCSF Case No. SF11-016-2; U.S. Patent Application 13/489,205. GeneArt inserted the synthesized fragment into a pET21a vector.
How to cite: pET21a-AcrR was a gift from Christopher Voigt (Addgene plasmid # 51148 ; http://n2t.net/addgene:51148 ; RRID:Addgene_51148)
