[The description below was written by a language model from this plasmid's Addgene catalogue record and the feature table of its GenBank file.]
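Description:
pET21a-AcrR is a 6.1 kb bacterial expression plasmid built on the pET21a backbone. It carries a synthesized 648 bp coding sequence for AcrR, a transcriptional repressor from Escherichia coli. The plasmid replicates from a ColE1/pBR322-type origin with the adjacent bom mobilisation region and the rop gene. The catalogue lists it as high copy, although Rop normally moderates copy number in pBR322-derived vectors. Selection is by ampicillin through the bla beta-lactamase gene. An f1 origin is also present, which allows single-stranded DNA to be produced with helper phage.

Expression follows the standard pET arrangement. A T7 promoter is immediately followed by a lac operator, then the strong T7 gene 10 ribosome binding site, with a T7 terminator at the end of the cassette. A plasmid-borne lacI gene under its own promoter supplies lac repressor, so transcription stays low until IPTG is added in a host that provides T7 RNA polymerase. The listed propagation strain, DH10B, is a cloning host rather than an expression host.

The AcrR coding region is not itself annotated in the feature table, but it fits in the gap that follows an N-terminal 6xHis tag and an HRV 3C (PreScission) protease site, which would allow affinity purification and later tag removal. A second 6xHis sequence, characteristic of pET21a, is annotated downstream of the insert. The record does not state whether it is translated as part of the protein.

The plasmid comes from a study that mined prokaryotic repressors to build orthogonal genetic logic gates. Its design suits overproduction and purification of AcrR, though the record does not state a specific application.
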