LOCUS       Exported 6100 bp ds-DNA circular SYN 13-MAY-2021
DEFINITION  synthetic circular DNA
ACCESSION   .
VERSION     .
KEYWORDS    pET21a-AcrR
SOURCE      synthetic DNA construct
  ORGANISM  synthetic DNA construct
REFERENCE   1 (bases 1 to 6100)
  AUTHORS   Stanton BC, Nielsen AA, Tamsir A, Clancy K, Peterson T, Voigt CA
  TITLE     Genomic mining of prokaryotic repressors for orthogonal logic gates.
  JOURNAL   Nat Chem Biol. 2013 Dec 8. doi: 10.1038/nchembio.1411.
  PUBMED    24316737
REFERENCE   2 (bases 1 to 6100)
  AUTHORS   .
  TITLE     Direct Submission
  JOURNAL   Exported May 13, 2021 from SnapGene Server 1.1.58
            http://www.snapgene.com
FEATURES             Location/Qualifiers
     source          1..6100
                     /organism="synthetic DNA construct"
                     /mol_type="other DNA"
     rep_origin      12..467
                     /direction=RIGHT
                     /label=f1 ori
                     /note="f1 bacteriophage origin of replication; arrow
                     indicates direction of (+) strand synthesis"
     primer_bind     complement(99..118)
                     /label=F1ori-R
                     /note="F1 origin, reverse primer"
     primer_bind     309..330
                     /label=F1ori-F
                     /note="F1 origin, forward primer"
     promoter        494..598
                     /gene="bla"
                     /label=AmpR promoter
     CDS             599..1459
                     /codon_start=1
                     /gene="bla"
                     /product="beta-lactamase"
                     /label=AmpR
                     /note="confers resistance to ampicillin, carbenicillin, and
                     related antibiotics"
                     /translation="MSIQHFRVALIPFFAAFCLPVFAHPETLVKVKDAEDQLGARVGYI
                     ELDLNSGKILESFRPEERFPMMSTFKVLLCGAVLSRIDAGQEQLGRRIHYSQNDLVEYS
                     PVTEKHLTDGMTVRELCSAAITMSDNTAANLLLTTIGGPKELTAFLHNMGDHVTRLDRW
                     EPELNEAIPNDERDTTMPAAMATTLRKLLTGELLTLASRQQLIDWMEADKVAGPLLRSA
                     LPAGWFIADKSGAGERGSRGIIAALGPDGKPSRIVVIYTTGSQATMDERNRQIAEIGAS
                     LIKHW"
     primer_bind     complement(817..836)
                     /label=Amp-R
                     /note="Ampicillin resistance gene, reverse primer"
     rep_origin      1630..2218
                     /direction=RIGHT
                     /label=ori
                     /note="high-copy-number ColE1/pMB1/pBR322/pUC origin of
                     replication"
     primer_bind     2119..2138
                     /label=pBR322ori-F
                     /note="pBR322 origin, forward primer"
     primer_bind     2372..2389
                     /label=L4440
                     /note="L4440 vector, forward primer"
     misc_feature    2404..2546
                     /label=bom
                     /note="basis of mobility region from pBR322"
     primer_bind     complement(2472..2491)
                     /label=pRS-marker
                     /note="pRS vectors, use to sequence yeast selectable
                     marker"
     primer_bind     2632..2654
                     /label=pGEX 3'
                     /note="pGEX vectors, reverse primer"
     CDS             complement(2648..2839)
                     /codon_start=1
                     /gene="rop"
                     /product="Rop protein, which maintains plasmids at low copy
                     number"
                     /label=rop
                     /translation="MTKQEKTALNMARFIRSQTLTLLEKLNELDADEQADICESLHDHA
                     DELYRSCLARFGDDGENL"
     CDS             complement(3648..4730)
                     /codon_start=1
                     /gene="lacI"
                     /product="lac repressor"
                     /label=lacI
                     /note="The lac repressor binds to the lac operator to
                     inhibit transcription in E. coli. This inhibition can be
                     relieved by adding lactose or
                     isopropyl-beta-D-thiogalactopyranoside (IPTG)."
                     /translation="MKPVTLYDVAEYAGVSYQTVSRVVNQASHVSAKTREKVEAAMAEL
                     NYIPNRVAQQLAGKQSLLIGVATSSLALHAPSQIVAAIKSRADQLGASVVVSMVERSGV
                     EACKAAVHNLLAQRVSGLIINYPLDDQDAIAVEAACTNVPALFLDVSDQTPINSIIFSH
                     EDGTRLGVEHLVALGHQQIALLAGPLSSVSARLRLAGWHKYLTRNQIQPIAEREGDWSA
                     MSGFQQTMQMLNEGIVPTAMLVANDQMALGAMRAITESGLRVGADISVVGYDDTEDSSC
                     YIPPLTTIKQDFRLLGQTSVDRLLQLSQGQAVKGNQLLPVSLVKRKTTLAPNTQTASPR
                     ALADSLMQLARQVSRLESGQ"
     primer_bind     4692..4711
                     /label=LacI-R
                     /note="LacI, reverse primer"
     promoter        complement(4731..4808)
                     /gene="lacI"
                     /label=lacI promoter
     primer_bind     5014..5033
                     /label=pBRrevBam
                     /note="pBR322 vectors, tet region, downstream of BamHI,
                     reverse primer"
     primer_bind     5117..5136
                     /label=T7
                     /note="T7 promoter, forward primer"
     promoter        5117..5135
                     /label=T7 promoter
                     /note="promoter for bacteriophage T7 RNA polymerase"
     protein_bind    5136..5160
                     /label=lac operator
                     /bound_moiety="lac repressor encoded by lacI"
                     /note="The lac repressor binds to the lac operator to
                     inhibit transcription in E. coli. This inhibition can be
                     relieved by adding lactose or
                     isopropyl-beta-D-thiogalactopyranoside (IPTG)."
     RBS             5174..5196
                     /note="efficient ribosome binding site from bacteriophage
                     T7 gene 10 (Olins and Rangwala, 1989)"
     CDS             5215..5232
                     /codon_start=1
                     /product="6xHis affinity tag"
                     /label=6xHis
                     /translation="HHHHHH"
     CDS             5242..5265
                     /codon_start=1
                     /product="recognition and cleavage site for human
                     rhinovirus 3C and PreScission proteases"
                     /label=HRV 3C site
                     /translation="LEVLFQGP"
     CDS             5944..5961
                     /codon_start=1
                     /product="6xHis affinity tag"
                     /label=6xHis
                     /translation="HHHHHH"
     primer_bind     complement(6014..6032)
                     /label=T7 Term
                     /note="T7 terminator, reverse primer"
     terminator      6028..6075
                     /label=T7 terminator
                     /note="transcription terminator for bacteriophage T7 RNA
                     polymerase"
ORIGIN
        1 tggcgaatgg gnnnnnnnnn nnnnnnnnnn nnnnnnnnnn nnnnnnnnnn nnnnnnnnnn
       61 nnnnnnnnnn nnnnnnnnnn nnnnnnnnnn nnnnnnnnnn nnnnnnnnnn nnnnnnnnnn
      121 nnnnnnnnnn nnnnncnnnn nnnnnnnnnn nnnnnnnnnn nnnnnnnnnn nnnnnnnnnn
      181 nnnnnnnnnn nnnnnnnnnn nnnnnnnnnn nnnnnnnnnn nnnnnnnann nnnnnnnnnn
      241 nnnnnnnnnn nnnnnnnnnn nnnnnnnnnn nnnnnnncct ttgacgttgg agtccacgtt
      301 ctttaatagt ggactcttgt tccaaactgg aacaacactc aaccctatct cggtctattc
      361 ttttgattta taagggattt tgccgatttc ggcctattgg ttaaaaaatg agctgattta
      421 acaaaaattt aacgcgaatt ttaacaaaat attaacgttt acaatttcag gtggcacttt
      481 tcggggaaat gtgcgcggaa cccctatttg tttatttttc taaatacatt caaatatgta
      541 tccgctcatg agacaataac cctgataaat gcttcaataa tattgaaaaa ggaagagtat
      601 gagtattcaa catttccgtg tcgcccttat tccctttttt gcggcatttt gccttcctgt
      661 ttttgctcac ccagaaacgc tggtgaaagt aaaagatgct gaagatcagt tgggtgcacg
      721 agtgggttac atcgaactgg atctcaacag cggtaagatc cttgagagtt ttcgccccga
      781 agaacgtttt ccaatgatga gcacttttaa agttctgcta tgtggcgcgg tattatcccg
      841 tattgacgcc gggcaagagc aactcggtcg ccgcatacac tattctcaga atgacttggt
      901 tgagtactca ccagtcacag aaaagcatct tacggatggc atgacagtaa gagaattatg
      961 cagtgctgcc ataaccatga gtgataacac tgcggccaac ttacttctga caacgatcgg
     1021 aggaccgaag gagctaaccg cttttttgca caacatgggg gatcatgtaa ctcgccttga
     1081 tcgttgggaa ccggagctga atgaagccat accaaacgac gagcgtgaca ccacgatgcc
     1141 tgcagcaatg gcaacaacgt tgcgcaaact attaactggc gaactactta ctctagcttc
     1201 ccggcaacaa ttaatagact ggatggaggc ggataaagtt gcaggaccac ttctgcgctc
     1261 ggcccttccg gctggctggt ttattgctga taaatctgga gccggtgagc gtgggtctcg
     1321 cggtatcatt gcagcactgg ggccagatgg taagccctcc cgtatcgtag ttatctacac
     1381 gacggggagt caggcaacta tggatgaacg aaatagacag atcgctgaga taggtgcctc
     1441 actgattaag cattggtaac tgtcagacca agtttactca tatatacttt agattgattt
     1501 aaaacttcat ttttaattta aaaggatcta ggtgaagatc ctttttgata atctcatgac
     1561 caaaatccct taacgtgagt tttcgttcca ctgagcgtca gaccccgtag aaaagatcaa
     1621 aggatcttct tgagatcctt tttttctgcg cgtaatctgc tgcttgcaaa caaaaaaacc
     1681 accgctacca gcggtggttt gtttgccgga tcaagagcta ccaactcttt ttccgaaggt
     1741 aactggcttc agcagagcgc agataccaaa tactgtcctt ctagtgtagc cgtagttagg
     1801 ccaccacttc aagaactctg tagcaccgcc tacatacctc gctctgctaa tcctgttacc
     1861 agtggctgct gccagtggcg ataagtcgtg tcttaccggg ttggactcaa gacgatagtt
     1921 accggataag gcgcagcggt cgggctgaac ggggggttcg tgcacacagc ccagcttgga
     1981 gcgaacgacc tacaccgaac tgagatacct acagcgtgag ctatgagaaa gcgccacgct
     2041 tcccgaaggg agaaaggcgg acaggtatcc ggtaagcggc agggtcggaa caggagagcg
     2101 cacgagggag cttccagggg gaaacgcctg gtatctttat agtcctgtcg ggtttcgcca
     2161 cctctgactt gagcgtcgat ttttgtgatg ctcgtcaggg gggcggagcc tatggaaaaa
     2221 cgccagcaac gcggcctttt tacggttcct ggccttttgc tggccttttg ctcacatgtt
     2281 ctttcctgcg ttatcccctg attctgtgga taaccgtatt accgcctttg agtgagctga
     2341 taccgctcgc cgcagccgaa cgaccgagcg cagcgagtca gtgagcgagg aagcggaaga
     2401 gcgcctgatg cggtattttc tccttacgca tctgtgcggt atttcacacc gcatatatgg
     2461 tgcactctca gtacaatctg ctctgatgcc gcatagttaa gccagtatac actccgctat
     2521 cgctacgtga ctgggtcatg gctgcgcccc gacacccgcc aacacccgct gacgcgccct
     2581 gacgggcttg tctgctcccg gcatccgctt acagacaagc tgtgaccgtc tccgggagct
     2641 gcatgtgtca gaggttttca ccgtcatcac cgaaacgcgc gaggcagctg cggtaaagct
     2701 catcagcgtg gtcgtgaagc gattcacaga tgtctgcctg ttcatccgcg tccagctcgt
     2761 tgagtttctc cagaagcgtt aatgtctggc ttctgataaa gcgggccatg ttaagggcgg
     2821 ttttttcctg tttggtcact gatgcctccg tgtaaggggg atttctgttc atgggggtaa
     2881 tgataccgat gaaacgagag aggatgctca cgatacgggt tactgatgat gaacatgccc
     2941 ggttactgga acgttgtgag ggtaaacaac tggcggtatg gatgcggcgg gaccagagaa
     3001 aaatcactca gggtcaatgc cagcgcttcg ttaatacaga tgtaggtgtt ccacagggta
     3061 gccagcagca tcctgcgatg cagatccgga acataatggt gcagggcgct gacttccgcg
     3121 tttccagact ttacgaaaca cggaaaccga agaccattca tgttgttgct caggtcgcag
     3181 acgttttgca gcagcagtcg cttcacgttc gctcgcgtat cggtgattca ttctgctaac
     3241 cagtaaggca accccgccag cctagccggg tcctcaacga caggagcacg atcatgcgca
     3301 cccgtggggc cgccatgccg gcgataatgg cctgcttctc gccgaaacgt ttggtggcgg
     3361 gaccagtgac gaaggcttga gcgagggcgt gcaagattcc gaataccgca agcgacaggc
     3421 cgatcatcgt cgcgctccag cgaaagcggt cctcgccgaa aatgacccag agcgctgccg
     3481 gcacctgtcc tacgagttgc atgataaaga agacagtcat aagtgcggcg acgatagtca
     3541 tgccccgcgc ccaccggaag gagctgactg ggttgaaggc tctcaagggc atcggtcgag
     3601 atcccggtgc ctaatgagtg agctaactta cattaattgc gttgcgctca ctgcccgctt
     3661 tccagtcggg aaacctgtcg tgccagctgc attaatgaat cggccaacgc gcggggagag
     3721 gcggtttgcg tattgggcgc cagggtggtt tttcttttca ccagtgagac gggcaacagc
     3781 tgattgccct tcaccgcctg gccctgagag agttgcagca agcggtccac gctggtttgc
     3841 cccagcaggc gaaaatcctg tttgatggtg gttaacggcg ggatataaca tgagctgtct
     3901 tcggtatcgt cgtatcccac taccgagata tccgcaccaa cgcgcagccc ggactcggta
     3961 atggcgcgca ttgcgcccag cgccatctga tcgttggcaa ccagcatcgc agtgggaacg
     4021 atgccctcat tcagcatttg catggtttgt tgaaaaccgg acatggcact ccagtcgcct
     4081 tcccgttccg ctatcggctg aatttgattg cgagtgagat atttatgcca gccagccaga
     4141 cgcagacgcg ccgagacaga acttaatggg cccgctaaca gcgcgatttg ctggtgaccc
     4201 aatgcgacca gatgctccac gcccagtcgc gtaccgtctt catgggagaa aataatactg
     4261 ttgatgggtg tctggtcaga gacatcaaga aataacgccg gaacattagt gcaggcagct
     4321 tccacagcaa tggcatcctg gtcatccagc ggatagttaa tgatcagccc actgacgcgt
     4381 tgcgcgagaa gattgtgcac cgccgcttta caggcttcga cgccgcttcg ttctaccatc
     4441 gacaccacca cgctggcacc cagttgatcg gcgcgagatt taatcgccgc gacaatttgc
     4501 gacggcgcgt gcagggccag actggaggtg gcaacgccaa tcagcaacga ctgtttgccc
     4561 gccagttgtt gtgccacgcg gttgggaatg taattcagct ccgccatcgc cgcttccact
     4621 ttttcccgcg ttttcgcaga aacgtggctg gcctggttca ccacgcggga aacggtctga
     4681 taagagacac cggcatactc tgcgacatcg tataacgtta ctggtttcac attcaccacc
     4741 ctgaattgac tctcttccgg gcgctatcat gccataccgc gaaaggtttt gcgccattcg
     4801 atggtgtccg ggatctcgac gctctccctt atgcgactcc tgcattagga agcagcccag
     4861 tagtaggttg aggccgttga gcaccgccgc cgcaaggaat ggtgcatgca aggagatggc
     4921 gcccaacagt cccccggcca cggggcctgc caccataccc acgccgaaac aagcgctcat
     4981 gagcccgaag tggcgagccc gatcttcccc atcggtgatg tcggcgatat aggcgccagc
     5041 aaccgcacct gtggcgccgg tgatgccggc cacgatgcgt ccggcgtaga ggatcgagat
     5101 ctcgatcccg cgaaattaat acgactcact ataggggaat tgtgagcgga taacaattcc
     5161 cctctagaat aattttgttt aactttaaga aggagatata ccatgggcag cagccatcat
     5221 catcatcatc acagcagcgg cctggaagtt ctgttccagg ggccccatat ggcacgtaaa
     5281 accaaacaag aagcacaaga aacccgtcag catattctgg atgttgcact gcgtctgttt
     5341 agccagcagg gtgttagcag caccagcctg ggtgaaattg caaaagcagc cggtgttacc
     5401 cgtggtgcaa tttattggca cttcaaagat aaaagcgacc tgtttagcga aatttgggaa
     5461 ctgagcgaaa gcaatattgg tgaactggaa ctggaatacc aggcaaaatt tccgggtgat
     5521 ccgctgagcg ttctgcgtga aattctgatt catgttctgg aaagcaccgt taccgaagaa
     5581 cgtcgtcgtc tgctgatgga aatcattttt cacaaatgcg agttcgtggg tgaaatggca
     5641 gttgttcagc aggcacagcg taatctgtgt ctggaaagct atgatcgtat tgaacagacc
     5701 ctgaaacatt gcattgaagc aaaaatgctg cctgcagatc tgatgacccg tcgtgcagca
     5761 attatcatgc gtggttatat tagcggtctg atggaaaatt ggctgtttgc accgcagtca
     5821 ttcgatctga aaaaagaagc acgcgattac gttgcaattc tgctggaaat gtatctgctg
     5881 tgtccgaccc tgcgtaatcc ggcaaccaat gaataaggat ccaagcttgc ggccgcactc
     5941 gagcaccacc accaccacca ctgagatccg gctgctaaca aagcccgaaa ggaagctgag
     6001 ttggctgctg ccaccgctga gcaataacta gcataacccc ttggggcctc taaacgggtc
     6061 ttgaggggtt ttttgctgaa aggaggaact atatccggat
//
