>Addgene plasmid #51148 | pET21a-AcrR | depositor partial sequence | sequence record 77490 | repressor ORF
ATGGCACGTAAAACCAAACAAGAAGCACAAGAAACCCGTCAGCATATTCTGGATGTTGCACTGCGTCTGT
TTAGCCAGCAGGGTGTTAGCAGCACCAGCCTGGGTGAAATTGCAAAAGCAGCCGGTGTTACCCGTGGTGC
AATTTATTGGCACTTCAAAGATAAAAGCGACCTGTTTAGCGAAATTTGGGAACTGAGCGAAAGCAATATT
GGTGAACTGGAACTGGAATACCAGGCAAAATTTCCGGGTGATCCGCTGAGCGTTCTGCGTGAAATTCTGA
TTCATGTTCTGGAAAGCACCGTTACCGAAGAACGTCGTCGTCTGCTGATGGAAATCATTTTTCACAAATG
CGAGTTCGTGGGTGAAATGGCAGTTGTTCAGCAGGCACAGCGTAATCTGTGTCTGGAAAGCTATGATCGT
ATTGAACAGACCCTGAAACATTGCATTGAAGCAAAAATGCTGCCTGCAGATCTGATGACCCGTCGTGCAG
CAATTATCATGCGTGGTTATATTAGCGGTCTGATGGAAAATTGGCTGTTTGCACCGCAGTCATTCGATCT
GAAAAAAGAAGCACGCGATTACGTTGCAATTCTGCTGGAAATGTATCTGCTGTGTCCGACCCTGCGTAAT
CCGGCAACCAATGAATAA
