>Addgene plasmid #51148 | pET21a-AcrR | addgene partial sequence | sequence record 81313 | T7term 5'-GCTAGTTATTGCTCAGCGG-3'
GCTTCCTTTCGGGCTTTGTTAGCAGCCGGATCTCAGTGGTGGTGGTGGTGGTGCTCGAGTGCGGCCGCAA
GCTTGGATCCTTATTCATTGGTTGCCGGATTACGCAGGGTCGGACACAGCAGATACATTTCCAGCAGAAT
TGCAACGTAATCGCGTGCTTCTTTTTTCAGATCGAATGACTGCGGTGCAAACAGCCAATTTTCCATCAGA
CCGCTAATATAACCACGCATGATAATTGCTGCACGACGGGTCATCAGATCTGCAGGCAGCATTTTTGCTT
CAATGCAATGTTTCAGGGTCTGTTCAATACGATCATAGCTTTCCAGACACAGATTACGCTGTGCCTGCTG
AACAACTGCCATTTCACCCACGAACTCGCATTTGTGAAAAATGATTTCCATCAGCAGACGACGACGTTCT
TCGGTAACGGTGCTTTCCAGAACATGAATCAGAATTTCACGCAGAACGCTCAGCGGATCACCCGGAAATT
TTGCCTGGTATTCCAGTTCCAGTTCACCAATATTGCTTTCGCTCAGTTCCCAAATTTCGCTAAACAGGTC
GCTTTTATCTTTGAAGTGCCAATAAATTGCACCACGGGTAACACCGGCTGCTTTTGCAATTTCACCCAGG
CTGGTGCTGCTAACACCCTGCTGGCTAAACAGACGCAGTGCAACATCCAGAATATGCTGACGGGTTTCTT
GTGCTTCTTGTTTGGTTTTACGTGCCATATGGGGCCCCTGGAACAGAACTTCCAGGCCGCTGCTGTGATG
ATGATGATGATGGCTGCTGCCCATGGTATATCTCCTTCTTAAAGTTAAACAAAATTATTTCTAGAGGGGA
ATTGTTATCCGCTCACAATTCCCCTATAGTGAGTCGTATTAATTTCGCGGGATCGAGATCTCGATCCTCT
ACGCCGGACGCATCGTGGCCGGCATCACCGGCGCCACAGGTGCGGTTGCTGGCGCCTATATCGCCGACAT
CACCGATGGGGAAGATCGGGCTCGCCACTTCGGGCTCATGA
